>Addgene plasmid #186134 | Nephrin | addgene full sequence | sequence record 365813 | Addgene NGS Result
TGCTTAATTTGATGCCTGGCAGTTTATGGCGGGCGTCCTGCCCGCCACCCTCCGGGCCGTTGCTTCGCAA
CGTTCAAATCCGCTCCCGGCGGATTTGTCCTACTCAGGAGAGCGTTCACCGACAAACAACAGATAAAACG
AAAGGCCCAGTCTTTCGACTGAGCCTTTCGTTTTATTTGATGCCTGGCAGTTCCCTACTCTCGCATGGGG
AGACCCCACACTACCATCGGCGCTACGGCGTTTCACTTCTGAGTTCGGCATGGGGTCAGGTGGGACCACC
GCGCTACTGCCGCCAGGCAAATTCTGTTTTATCAGACCGCTTCTGCGTTCTGATTTAATCTGTATCAGGC
TGAAAATCTTATCTCATCCGCCAAAACAGCCAAGCTGCCATTCGCCATTCAGGCTGCGCAACTGTTGGGA
AGGGCGATCGGTGCGGGCCTCTTCGCTATTACGCCAGCTGGCGAAAGGGGGATGTGCTGCAAGGCGATTA
AGTTGGGTAACGCCAGGGTTTTCCCAGTCACGACGTTGTAAAACGACGGCCAGTGCCAAGCTTTCAGTGA
TGATGATGATGATGGCCCTGAAAATACAGGTTTTCGGAACGGCGACGGCGACGGCGACGGCTTCCACCCG
GACCCTGAAACAGCACTTCCAGGGATCCATCGCCCGCCACCTGATCATAAATGCCGCGCGGATCCTGAAA
GGTATCTTCCGGCCAATGCAGATCCCACGGGCCCATCTGCACTTCATCATACAGCGGGCCCCACGCGCCG
CTCGGCGGAAAGGTGCGTTCCACTTCATCATACAAATGCATATGGCCCTGAAAATACAGGTTTTCAAATT
CTGAAATCCTTCCCTCGATCCCGAGGTTGTTGTTATTGTTATTGTTGTTGTTGTTCGAGCTCGAATTAGT
CTGCGCGTCTTTCAGGGCTTCATCGACAGTCTGACGACCGCTGGCGGCGTTGATCACCGCAGTACGCACG
GCATACCAGAAAGCGGACATCTGCGGGATGTTCGGCATGATTTCACCTTTCTGGGCGTTTTCCATGGTGG
CGGCAATACGTGGATCTTTCGCCAACTCTTCCTCGTAAGACTTCAGCGCTACGGCACCCAGCGGTTTGTC
TTTATTAACCGCTTCCAGACCTTCATCAGTCAGCAGATAGTTTTCGAGGAACTCTTTTGCCAGCTCTTTG
TTCGGACTGGCGGCGTTAATACCTGCGCTCAGCACGCCAACGAACGGTTTGGATGGTTGACCCTTGAAGG
TCGGCAGTACCGTTACACCATAATTCACTTTGCTGGTGTCGATGTTGGACCATGCCCACGGGCCGTTGAT
GGTCATCGCTGTTTCGCCTTTATTAAAGGCAGCTTCTGCGATGGAGTAATCGGTGTCTGCATTCATGTGT
TTGTTTTTAATCAGGTCAACCAGGAAGGTCAGACCCGCTTTCGCGCCAGCGTTATCCACGCCCACGTCTT
TAATGTCGTACTTGCCGTTTTCATACTTGAACGCATAACCCCCGTCAGCAGCAATCAGCGGCCAGGTGAA
GTACGGTTCTTGCAGGTTGAACATCAGCGCGCTCTTACCTTTCGCTTTCAGTTCTTTATCCAGCGCCGGG
ATCTCTTCCCAGGTTTTTGGCGGGTTCGGCAGCAGATCTTTGTTATAAATCAGCGATAACGCTTCAACAG
CGATCGGGTAAGCAATCAGCTTGCCGTTGTAACGTACGGCATCCCAGGTAAACGGATACAGCTTGTCCTG
GAACGCTTTGTCCGGGGTGATTTCAGCCAACAGGCCAGATTGAGCGTAGCCACCAAAGCGGTCGTGTGCC
CAGAAGATAATGTCAGGGCCATCGCCAGTTGCCGCAACCTGTGGGAATTTCTCTTCCAGTTTATCCGGAT
GCTCAACGGTGACTTTAATTCCGGTATCTTTCTCGAATTTCTTACCGACTTCAGCGAGACCGTTATAGCC
TTTATCGCCGTTAATCCAGATTACCAGTTTACCTTCTTCAGTTTTCATAATCTATGGTCCTTGTTGGTGA
AGTGCTCGTGAAAACACCTAAACGGACTGGCTGTTTCCTGTGTGAAATTGTTATCCGCTCACAATTCCAC
ACATTATACGAGCCGATGATTAATTGTCAACAGCTCATTTCAGAATATTTGCCAGAACCGTTATGATGTC
GGCGCAAAAAACATTATCCAGAACGGGAGTGCGCCTTGAGCGACACGAATTATGCAGTGATTTACGACCT
GCACAGCCATACCACAGCTTCCGATGGCTGCCTGACGCCAGAAGCATTGGTGCACCGTGCAGTCGATGAT
AAGCTGTCAAACATGAGAATTGTGCCTAATGAGTGAGCTAACTTACATTAATTGCGTTGCGCTCACTGCC
CGCTTTCCAGTCGGGAAACCTGTCGTGCCAGCTGCATTAATGAATCGGCCAACGCGCGGGGAGAGGCGGT
TTGCGTATTGGGCGCCAGGGTGGTTTTTCTTTTCACCAGTGAGACGGGCAACAGCTGATTGCCCTTCACC
GCCTGGCCCTGAGAGAGTTGCAGCAAGCGGTCCACGCTGGTTTGCCCCAGCAGGCGAAAATCCTGTTTGA
TGGTGGTTAACGGCGGGATATAACATGAGCTGTCTTCGGTATCGTCGTATCCCACTACCGAGATATCCGC
ACCAACGCGCAGCCCGGACTCGGTAATGGCGCGCATTGCGCCCAGCGCCATCTGATCGTTGGCAACCAGC
ATCGCAGTGGGAACGATGCCCTCATTCAGCATTTGCATGGTTTGTTGAAAACCGGACATGGCACTCCAGT
CGCCTTCCCGTTCCGCTATCGGCTGAATTTGATTGCGAGTGAGATATTTATGCCAGCCAGCCAGACGCAG
ACGCGCCGAGACAGAACTTAATGGGCCCGCTAACAGCGCGATTTGCTGGTGACCCAATGCGACCAGATGC
TCCACGCCCAGTCGCGTACCGTCTTCATGGGAGAAAATAATACTGTTGATGGGTGTCTGGTCAGAGACAT
CAAGAAATAACGCCGGAACATTAGTGCAGGCAGCTTCCACAGCAATGGCATCCTGGTCATCCAGCGGATA
GTTAATGATCAGCCCACTGACGCGTTGCGCGAGAAGATTGTGCACCGCCGCTTTACAGGCTTCGACGCCG
CTTCGTTCTACCATCGACACCACCACGCTGGCACCCAGTTGATCGGCGCGAGATTTAATCGCCGCGACAA
TTTGCGACGGCGCGTGCAGGGCCAGACTGGAGGTGGCAACGCCAATCAGCAACGACTGTTTGCCCGCCAG
TTGTTGTGCCACGCGGTTGGGAATGTAATTCAGCTCCGCCATCGCCGCTTCCACTTTTTCCCGCGTTTTC
GCAGAAACGTGGCTGGCCTGGTTCACCACGCGGGAAACGGTCTGATAAGAGACACCGGCATACTCTGCGA
CATCGTATAACGTTACTGGTTTCACATTCACCACCCTGAATTGACTCTCTTCCGGGCGCTATCATGCCAT
ACCGCGAAAGGTTTTGCACCATTCGATGGTGTCGGAATTTCGGGCAGCGTTGGGTCCTGGCCACGGGTGC
GCATGATCGTGCTCCTGTCGTTGAGGACCCGGCTAGGCTGGCGGGGTTGCCTTACTGGTTAGCAGAATGA
ATCACCGATACGCGAGCGAACGTGAAGCGACTGCTGCTGCAAAACGTCTGCGACCTGAGCAACAACATGA
ATGGTCTTCGGTTTCCGTGTTTCGTAAAGTCTGGAAACGCGGAAGTCAGCGCCCTGCACCATTATGTTCC
GGATCTGCATCGCAGGATGCTGCTGGCTACCCTGTGGAACACCTACATCTGTATTAACGAAGCGCTGGCA
TTGACCCTGAGTGATTTTTCTCTGGTCCCGCCGCATCCATACCGCCAGTTGTTTACCCTCACAACGTTCC
AGTAACCGGGCATGTTCATCATCAGTAACCCGTATCGTGAGCATCCTCTCTCGTTTCATCGGTATCATTA
CCCCCATGAACAGAAATCCCCCTTACACGGAGGCATCAGTGACCAAACAGGAAAAAACCGCCCTTAACAT
GGCCCGCTTTATCAGAAGCCAGACATTAACGCTTCTGGAGAAACTCAACGAGCTGGACGCGGATGAACAG
GCAGACATCTGTGAATCGCTGCACGACCACGCTGATGAGCTTTACCGCAGCTGCCTCGCGCGTTTCGGTG
ATGACGGTGAAAACCTCTGACACATGCAGCTCCCGGAGACGGTCACAGCTTGTCTGTAAGCGGATGCCGG
GAGCAGACAAGCCCGTCAGGGCGCGTCAGCGGGTGTTGGCGGGTGTCGGGGCGCAGCCATGACCCAGTCA
CGTAGCGATAGCGGAGTGTATACTGGCTTAACTATGCGGCATCAGAGCAGATTGTACTGAGAGTGCACCA
CATGCGGTGTACTGAGAGTGCACCACATGCGGTGTGAAATACCGCACAGATGCGTAAGGAGAAAATACCG
CATCAGGCGCTCTTCCGCTTCCTCGCTCACTGACTCGCTGCGCTCGGTCGTTCGGCTGCGGCGAGCGGTA
TCAGCTCACTCAAAGGCGGTAATACGGTTATCCACAGAATCAGGGGATAACGCAGGAAAGAACATGTGAG
CAAAAGGCCAGCAAAAGGCCAGGAACCGTAAAAAGGCCGCGTTGCTGGCGTTTTTCCATAGGCTCCGCCC
CCCTGACGAGCATCACAAAAATCGACGCTCAAGTCAGAGGTGGCGAAACCCGACAGGACTATAAAGATAC
CAGGCGTTTCCCCCTGGAAGCTCCCTCGTGCGCTCTCCTGTTCCGACCCTGCCGCTTACCGGATACCTGT
CCGCCTTTCTCCCTTCGGGAAGCGTGGCGCTTTCTCATAGCTCACGCTGTAGGTATCTCAGTTCGGTGTA
GGTCGTTCGCTCCAAGCTGGGCTGTGTGCACGAACCCCCCGTTCAGCCCGACCGCTGCGCCTTATCCGGT
AACTATCGTCTTGAGTCCAACCCGGTAAGACACGACTTATCGCCACTGGCAGCAGCCACTGGTAACAGGA
TTAGCAGAGCGAGGTATGTAGGCGGTGCTACAGAGTTCTTGAAGTGGTGGCCTAACTACGGCTACACTAG
AAGGACAGTATTTGGTATCTGCGCTCTGCTGAAGCCAGTTACCTTCGGAAAAAGAGTTGGTAGCTCTTGA
TCCGGCAAACAAACCACCGCTGGTAGCGGTGGTTTTTTTGTTTGCAAGCAGCAGATTACGCGCAGAAAAA
AAGGATCTCAAGAAGATCCTTTGATCTTTTCTACGGGGTCTGACGCTCAGTGGAACGAAAACTCACGTTA
AGGGATTTTGGTCATGAGATTATCAAAAAGGATCTTCACCTAGATCCTTT
[125 nt withheld, positions 5371-5495]
C
[141 nt withheld, positions 5497-5637]
CCTTTGACGTTGGAGTCCACGTTCTTT
[37 nt withheld, positions 5665-5701]
ACCCTATCTCGGGCTATTCTTTTGATTTATAAGGGATTTTGCCGATTTCGGCCTATTGGTTAAAAAATGA
GCTGATTTAACAAAAATTTAACGCGAATTTTAACAAAAT
[37 nt withheld, positions 5811-5847]
T
[38 nt withheld, positions 5849-5886]
AATCAATCTAAAGTATATATGAGTAAACTTGGTCTGACAGTTACCAATGCTTAATCAGTGAGGCACCTAT
CTCAGCGATCTGTCTATTTCGTTCATCCATAGTTGCCTGACTCCCCGTCGTGTAGATAACTACGATACGG
GAGGGCTTACCATCTGGCCCCAGTGCTGCAATGATACCGCGAGACCCACGCTCACCGGCTCCAGATTTAT
CAGCAATAAACCAGCCAGCCGGAAGGGCCGAGCGCAGAAGTGGTCCTGCAACTTTATCCGCCTCCATCCA
GTCTATTAATTGTTGCCGGGAAGCTAGAGTAAGTAGTTCGCCAGTTAATAGTTTGCGCAACGTTGTTGCC
ATTGCTACAGGCATCGTGGTGTCACGCTCGTCGTTTGGTATGGCTTCATTCAGCTCCGGTTCCCAACGAT
CAAGGCGAGTTACATGATCCCCCATGTTGTGCAAAAAAGCGGTTAGCTCCTTCGGTCCTCCGATCGTTGT
CAGAAGTAAGTTGGCCGCAGTGTTATCACTCATGGTTATGGCAGCACTGCATAATTCTCTTACTGTCATG
CCATCCGTAAGATGCTTTTCTGTGACTGGTGAGTACTCAACCAAGTCATTCTGAGAATAGTGTATGCGGC
GACCGAGTTGCTCTTGCCCGGCGTCAACACGGGATAATACCGCGCCACATAGCAGAACTTTAAAAGTGCT
CATCATTGGRAAACGTTCTTCGGGGCGAAAACTCTCAAGGATCTTACCGCTGTTGAGATCCAGTTCGATG
TAACCCACTCGTGCACCCAACTGATCTTCAGCATCTTTTACTTTCACCAGCGTTTCTGGGTGAGCAAAAA
CAGGAAGGCAAAATGCCGCAAAAAAGGGAATAAGGGCGACACGGAAATGTTGAATACTCATACTCTTCCT
TTTTCAATATTATTGAAGCATTTATCAGGGTTATTGTCTCATGAGCGGATACATATTTGAATGTATTTAG
AAAAATAAACAAAAGAGTTTGTAGAAACGCAAAAAGGCCATCCGTCAGGATGGCCTTC
Features (pLannotate 1.2.2; 23 found; start..end, strand, type, name):
     93..179     -  terminator     rrnB T1 terminator: Escherichia coli rrnB; transcription terminator T1 from the E. coli rrnB gene
    181..296     -  ncRNA          5S rRNA: Accession: RF00001 - 5S ribosomal RNA
    391..545     -  CDS            lacZα (fragment): LacZα fragment of β-galactosidase; lacZ fragment
    558..574     -  CDS            capTEV™ (fragment): composite tag for in vivo biotinylation, TEV protease cleavage, and 6xHis tagging
    575..595     -  CDS            TEV site: tobacco etch virus (TEV) protease recognition and cleavage site
    659..841     -  CDS            NPHS1 (fragment): NPHN_HUMAN - Also known as NPHN. Experimental evidence at protein level: Swiss-Prot protein existence level 1. Seems to play a role in the development or function of the kidney glomerular filtration barrier. Regulates glomerular vascular permeability. May anchor the podocyte slit diaphragm to the actin cytoskeleton. Plays a role in skeletal muscle formation through regulation of myoblast fusion (By similarity). From Homo sapiens (Human).
    815..835     -  CDS            TEV site: tobacco etch virus (TEV) protease recognition and cleavage site
    908..2008    -  CDS            MBP: maltose binding protein from E. coli; malE (mutated); This version of the gene does not encode a signal sequence, so MBP will remain in the cytosol.
   2078..2094    -  protein_bind   lac operator: The lac repressor binds to the lac operator to inhibit transcription in E. coli. This inhibition can be relieved by adding lactose or isopropyl-β-D-thiogalactopyranoside (IPTG). lac repressor encoded by lacI
   2102..2130    -  promoter       tac promoter: strong E. coli promoter; hybrid between the trp and lac UV5 promoters
   2303..2320    -  promoter       tet promoter (fragment): E. coli promoter for tetracycline efflux protein gene
   2339..2360    -  protein_bind   CAP binding site: CAP binding activates transcription in the presence of cAMP. E. coli catabolite activator protein
   2373..3455    -  CDS            lacI: lac repressor; lacI; The lac repressor binds to the lac operator to inhibit transcription in E. coli. This inhibition can be relieved by adding lactose or isopropyl-β-D-thiogalactopyranoside (IPTG).
   3456..3533    -  promoter       lacIq promoter: lacI (mutant); In the lacIq allele, a single base change in the promoter boosts expression of the lacI gene about 10-fold.
   3632..4012    -  CDS            YPB1_ECOLX: Protein predicted: Swiss-Prot protein existence level 4. From Escherichia coli.
   4029..4220    +  CDS            rop: Rop protein, which maintains plasmids at low copy number; rop
   4322..4420    +  misc_feature   bom (fragment): basis of mobility region from pBR322
   4418..4487    +  misc_feature   bom (fragment): basis of mobility region from pBR322
   4673..5261    -  rep_origin     ori: high-copy-number ColE1/pMB1/pBR322/pUC origin of replication
   5372..5885    +  rep_origin     M13 ori (sequence partly withheld): M13 bacteriophage origin of replication; arrow indicates direction of (+) strand synthesis
   5927..6787    -  CDS            AmpR: β-lactamase; bla; confers resistance to ampicillin, carbenicillin, and related antibiotics
   6788..6879    -  promoter       AmpR promoter: bla
   6898..1       -  terminator     rrnB T2 terminator (across the origin): transcription terminator T2 from the E. coli rrnB gene
