[The description below was written by a language model from this plasmid's Addgene catalogue record and pLannotate feature annotations shown in this document.]
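Description:
Nephrin is a bacterial expression plasmid built on the pMal-RTH backbone, a pMAL-type vector for producing maltose-binding-protein fusions in E. coli. The sequenced record is about 6.9 kb. It replicates from a ColE1/pMB1-family origin accompanied by the rop gene and pBR322 bom region, consistent with the catalogue's low-copy designation, and it also carries an M13 phage origin. Selection is by ampicillin through the β-lactamase gene (AmpR) and its own promoter.

The payload is a short fragment of human NPHS1 (nephrin) covering residues 1174–1223, with two tyrosine-to-phenylalanine substitutions, Y1183F and Y1210F. It was cloned between NdeI and BamHI sites that remain intact. The fragment is fused to an N-terminal MBP lacking a signal sequence, so the fusion stays in the cytosol, and to a C-terminal His6 tag. The feature table shows TEV protease recognition sites on both sides of the nephrin segment, which suggests that both tags can be cleaved off after purification. The catalogue lists the promoter as Lac. The annotation identifies it more specifically as the hybrid tac promoter with a lac operator, repressed by plasmid-encoded LacI expressed from the lacIq promoter, so expression is IPTG-inducible. A residual lacZα fragment and the rrnB T1 and T2 terminators lie downstream of the fusion.

The stated purpose is the production of recombinant nephrin in bacteria. The associated publication concerns phase separation in integrin clustering and nascent adhesion formation, but the record does not explain the rationale for the two tyrosine mutations.
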