Addgene plasmid #186134: Nephrin
Purpose: For expression of recombinant nephrin in bacteria cells
Depositing lab: Michael Rosen. Depositing organization: University of Texas Southwestern Medical Center. Publication: Synergistic phase separation of two pathways promotes integrin clustering and nascent adhesion formation. Case LB, De Pasquale M, Henry L, Rosen MK. Elife. 2022 Jan 20;11. pii: 72588. doi: 10.7554/eLife.72588. PubMed 35049497.
Backbone
  Vector backbone: pMal-RTH
  Backbone size w/o insert (bp): 6600
  Vector type: Bacterial Expression
Growth in bacteria
  Bacterial resistance: Ampicillin, 100 μg/mL
  Growth temperature: 37°C
  Growth strain: DH5alpha
  Copy number: Low Copy
Gene/Insert
  Gene/Insert name: NPHS1
  Species: H. sapiens (human)
  Insert size (bp): 219
  Mutation: Amino acid residues 1174-1223, with mutations: Y1183F, Y1210F
  Entrez Gene: NPHS1 (a.k.a. CNF, NPHN, nephrin)
  Promoter: Lac
  Tag / fusion protein: MBP (N terminal on insert); His6 (C terminal on insert)
  Cloning method: Restriction Enzyme; 5′ cloning site NdeI (not destroyed); 3′ cloning site BamHI (not destroyed)
  Sequencing primers: 5′ pMAL-Fwd; 3′ pMAL-Rev
Terms and licenses: Academic/Nonprofit Terms; Industry Terms: Not Available to Industry
How to cite: Nephrin was a gift from Michael Rosen (Addgene plasmid # 186134 ; http://n2t.net/addgene:186134 ; RRID:Addgene_186134)
